>Addgene plasmid #11019 | pBABE hygro MEN1 T344R | depositor partial sequence | sequence record 6853 | Author sequence
GAATTCCCGGGTCGACCACGCGTCCGGTGTCCGGAGCCGCGGACCTAGAGATCCCAGAAGCCACAGCGCA
GCGGCCCGGCCCGCCACTATTTCCAGGCTCTGCGGGGCAGGGGCCGCCGCCCACCGCCCGCCGCCATGGG
GCTGAAGGCCGCCCAGAAGACGCTGTTCCCGCTGCGCTCCATCGACGACGTGGTGCGCCTGTTTGCTGCC
GAGCTGGGCCGAGAGGAGCCGGACCTGGTGCTCCTTTCCTTGGTGCTGGGCTTCGTGGAGCATTTTCTGG
CTGTCAACCGCGTCATCCCTACCAACGTTCCCGAGCTCACCTTCCAGCCCAGCCCCGCCCCCGACCCGCC
TGGCGGCCTCACCTACTTTCCCGTGGCCGACCTGTCTATCATCGCCGCCCTCTATGCCCGCTTCACCGCC
CAGATCCGAGGCGCCGTCGACCTGTCCCTCTATCCTCGAGAAGGGGGTGTCTCCAGCCGTGAGCTGGTGA
AGAAGGTCTCCGATGTCATATGGAACAGCCTCAGCCGCTCCTACTTCAAGGATCGGGCCCACATCCAGTC
CCTCTTCAGCTTCATCACAGGCACCAAATTGGACAGCTCCGGTGTGGCCTTTGCTGTGGTTGGGGCCTGC
CAGGCCCTGGGTCTCCGGGATGTCCACCTCGCCCTGTCTGAGGATCATGCCTGGGTAGTGTTTGGGCCCA
ATGGGGAGCAGACAGCTGAGGTCACCTGGCACGGCAAGGGCAACGAGGACCGCAGGGGCCAGACAGTCAA
TGCCGGTGTGGCTGAGCGGAGCTGGCTGTACCTGAAAGGATCATACATGCGCTGTGACCGCAAGATGGAG
GTGGCGTTCATGGTGTGTGCCATCAACCCTTCCATTGACCTGCACACCGACTCGCTGGAGCTTCTGCAGC
TGCAGCAGAAGCTGCTCTGGCTGCTCTATGACCTGGGACATCTGGAAAGGTACCCCATGGCCTTAGGGAA
CCTGGCAGATCTAGAGGAGCTGGAGCCCACCCCTGGCCGGCCAGACCCACTCACCCTCTACCACAAGGGC
ATTGCCTCAGCCAAGACCTACTATCGGGATGAACACATCTACCCCTACATGTACCTGGCTGGCTACCACT
GTCGCAACCGCAATGTGCGGGAAGCCCTGCAGGCCTGGGCGGACAGGGCCACTGTCATCCAGGACTACAA
CTACTGCCGGGAAGACGAGGAGATCTACAAGGAGTTCTTTGAAGTAGCCAATGATGTCATCCCCAACCTG
CTGAAGGAGGCAGCCAGCTTGCTGGAGGCGGGCGAGGAGCGGCCGGGGGAGCAAAGCCAGGGCACCCAGA
GCCAAGGTTCCGCCCTCCAGGACCCTGAGTGCTTCGCCCACCTGCTGCGATTCTACGACGGCATCTGCAA
ATGGGAGGAGGGCAGTCCCACGCCTGTGCTGCACGTGGGCTGGGCCACCTTTCTTGTGCAGTCCCTAGGC
CGTTTTGAGGGACAGGTGCGGCAGAAGGTGCGCATAGTGAGCCGAGAGGCCGAGGCGGCCGAGGCCGAGG
AGCCGTGGGGCGAGGAAGCCCGGGAAGGCCGGCGGCGGGGCCCACGGCGGGAGTCCAAGCCAGAGGAGCC
CCCGCCGCCCAAGAAGCCAGCACTGGACAAGGGCCTGGGCACCGGCCAGGGTGCAGTGTCAGGACCCCCC
CGGAAGCCTCCTGGGACTGTCGCTGGCACAGCCCGAGGCCCTGAAGGTGGCAGCACGGCTCAGGTGCCAG
CACCCGCAGCATCACCACCGCCGGAGGGTCCAGTGCTCACTTTCCAGAGTGAGAAGATGAAGGGCATGAA
GGAGCTGCTGGTGGCCACCAAGATCAACTCGAGCGCCATCAAGCTGCAACTCACGGCACAGTCGCAAGTG
CAGATGAAGAAGCAGAAAGTGTCCACCCCTAGTGACTACACTCTGTCTTTCCTCAAGCGGCAGCGCAAAG
GCCTCTGAACTACTGGGGACTTCGGACCGCTTGTGGGGACCCAGGCTCCGCCTTAGTCCCCCAACTCTGA
GCCCATGTTCTGCCCCCAGCCCAAAGGGGACAGGCCTCACCTCTACCCAAACCCTAGGTTCCCGGTCCCG
AGTACAGTCTGTATCAAACCCACGATTTTCTCCAGCTCAGAACCCAGGGCTCTGCCCCAGTCGTTAGAAT
ATAGGTCTCTTCTCCCAGAATCCCAGCCGGCCAATGGAAACCTCACGCTGGGTCCTAATTACCAGTCTTT
AAAGGCCCAGCCCCTAGAAACCCAAGCTCCTCCTCGGAACCGCTCACCTAGAGCCAGACCAACGTTACTC
AGGGCTCCTCCCAGCTTGTAGGAGCTGAGGTTTCACCCTTAACCCAAGGGAGCACAGGTCCCACCTCCAG
CCCGGGGAGCCTAGGACCACTCAGCCCCTAGGAGTATATTTCCGCACTTCAGAATTC
