>Addgene plasmid #11019 | pBABE hygro MEN1 T344R | addgene partial sequence | sequence record 17989 | 11019 with pBABE5
TGGTACGTAGGAATTCCCGGGTCGACCCACGCGTCCGGTGTCCGGAGCCGCGGACCTAGAGATCCCAGAA
GCCACAGCGCAGCGGCCCGGCCCGCCACTATTTCCAGGCTCTGCGGGGCAGGGGCCGCCGCCCACCGCCC
GCCGCCATGGGGCTGAAGGCCGCCCAGAAGACGCTGTTCCCGCTGCGCTCCATCGACGACGTGGTGCGCC
TGTTTGCTGCCGAGCTGGGCCGAGAGGAGCCGGACCTGGTGCTCCTTTCCTTGGTGCTGGGCTTCGTGGA
GCATTTTCTGGCTGTCAACCGCGTCATCCCTACCAACGTTCCCGAGCTCACCTTCCAGCCCAGCCCCGCC
CCCGACCCGCCTGGCGGCCTCACCTACTTTCCCGTGGCCGACCTGTCTATCATCGCCGCCCTCTATGCCC
GCTTCACCGCCCAGATCCGAGGCGCCGTCGACCTGTCCCTCTATCCTCGAGAAGGGGGTGTCTCCAGCCG
TGAGCTGGTGAAGAAGGTCTCCGATGTCATATGGAACAGCCTCAGCCGCTCCTACTTCAAGGATCGGGCC
CACATCCAGTCCCTCTTCAGCTTCATCACAGGCACCAAATTGGACAGCTCCGGTGTGGCCTTTGCTGTGG
TTGGGGCCTGCCAGGCCCTGGGTCTCCGGGATGTCCACCTCGCCCTGTCTGAGGATCATGCCTGGGTAGT
GTTTGGGCCCAATGG
