[The description below was written by a language model from this plasmid's Addgene catalogue record.]
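Description:
pBABE hygro MEN1 T344R is a retroviral mammalian expression plasmid built on the pBABE hygro backbone (about 5.6 kb without insert). It is propagated in E. coli as a high-copy plasmid under ampicillin selection, and it carries a hygromycin resistance marker for selecting transduced or transfected mammalian cells. No feature table accompanies the record, so individual regulatory elements are not listed. In the pBABE vector family generally, the cloned gene is transcribed from the Moloney murine leukemia virus 5′ LTR, a packaging signal lets the genomic RNA be incorporated into virions produced in packaging cells, and the drug-resistance gene is driven by a separate internal promoter. This gives stable, integrated expression of the insert in dividing target cells.

The payload is a roughly 2.4 kb human MEN1 cDNA encoding menin, the tumour suppressor product of the multiple endocrine neoplasia type I gene, carrying the missense substitution T344R. The fragment was inserted at an EcoRI site, which is preserved at both ends. Because the same enzyme flanks both ends, the cloning was not inherently directional. According to the depositor, the insert retains 5′ and 3′ untranslated regions in addition to the coding sequence. No epitope tag or reporter is recorded.

The associated publication concerns menin's association with a trithorax-family histone methyltransferase complex and with the Hoxc8 locus. This suggests the construct serves to stably express a point-mutant menin for comparison with the wild-type protein in such studies, although the record does not describe the functional consequence of T344R.
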