Addgene plasmid #11019: pBABE hygro MEN1 T344R
Depositing lab: Matthew Meyerson. Depositing organization: Dana-Farber Cancer Institute. Publication: Menin associates with a trithorax family histone methyltransferase complex and with the hoxc8 locus. Hughes CM, Rozenblatt-Rosen O, Milne TA, Copeland TD, Levine SS, Lee JC, Hayes DN, Shanmugam KS, Bhattacharjee A, Biondi CA, Kay GF, Hayward NK, Hess JL, Meyerson M. Mol Cell. 2004 Feb 27. 13(4):587-97. 10.1016/S1097-2765(04)00081-4 PubMed 14992727.
Backbone
  Vector backbone: pBABE hygro
  Backbone manufacturer: available at Addgene
  Backbone size w/o insert (bp): 5558
  Vector type: Mammalian Expression, Retroviral
  Selectable markers: Hygromycin
Growth in bacteria
  Bacterial resistance: Ampicillin, 100 μg/mL
  Growth temperature: 37°C
  Growth strain: DH5alpha
  Copy number: High Copy
Gene/Insert
  Gene/Insert name: MEN1 T344R (alt name: multiple endocrine neoplasia I)
  Species: H. sapiens (human)
  Insert size (bp): 2437
  Mutation: T344R
  Entrez Gene: MEN1 (a.k.a. MEAI, SCG2)
  Cloning method: Restriction Enzyme; 5′ cloning site EcoRI (not destroyed); 3′ cloning site EcoRI (not destroyed)
  Sequencing primers: 5′ pBABE5'
Terms and licenses: Academic/Nonprofit Terms; Industry Terms: Not Available to Industry
Depositor comments: Contains 5' and 3' untranslated regions. Author has deposited the sequence of the insert. Click on "sequence" to view.
How to cite: pBABE hygro MEN1 T344R was a gift from Matthew Meyerson (Addgene plasmid # 11019 ; http://n2t.net/addgene:11019 ; RRID:Addgene_11019)
